Addgene plasmid #75595: PIK3R4 gRNA (BRDN0001148908)
Purpose: 3rd generation lentiviral gRNA plasmid targeting human PIK3R4
Depositing lab: John Doench & David Root. Depositing organization: Broad Institute. Publication: Optimized sgRNA design to maximize activity and minimize off-target effects of CRISPR-Cas9. Doench JG, Fusi N, Sullender M, Hegde M, Vaimberg EW, Donovan KF, Smith I, Tothova Z, Wilen C, Orchard R, Virgin HW, Listgarten J, Root DE. Nat Biotechnol. 2016 Jan 18. doi: 10.1038/nbt.3437. PubMed 26780180.
Backbone
  Vector backbone: lentiGuide-Puro
  Backbone manufacturer: Zhang Lab (Addgene plasmid # 52963)
  Vector type: Mammalian Expression, Lentiviral, CRISPR
  Selectable markers: Puromycin
Growth in bacteria
  Bacterial resistance: Ampicillin, 100 μg/mL
  Growth temperature: 37°C
  Growth strain: DH5alpha
  Copy number: High Copy
Gene/Insert
  Gene/Insert name: PIK3R4 (alt names: PIK3R4; NM_014602.2)
  gRNA/shRNA sequence: TAAATATTGATATCATTACG
  Species: H. sapiens (human)
  Entrez Gene: PIK3R4 (a.k.a. VPS15, p150)
  Promoter: hU6
  Cloning method: Unknown
  Sequencing primers: 5′ U6-F; 3′ pS2-R
Terms and licenses: Academic/Nonprofit Terms; Industry Terms: Not Available to Industry
Depositor comments: The gRNA was designed to target the following Genbank reference sequence(s): NM_014602.2. Note that this plasmid does NOT contain Cas9. It should be used in conjunction with lentiCas9-Blast (Addgene #52962) or otherwise with cell lines already expressing Cas9. Browse the full kinome gRNA library at http://www.addgene.org/pooled-library/broadgpp-human-kinome/ or visit http://www.broadinstitute.org/rnai/public/ for detailed protocols and information.
How to cite: PIK3R4 gRNA (BRDN0001148908) was a gift from John Doench & David Root (Addgene plasmid # 75595 ; http://n2t.net/addgene:75595 ; RRID:Addgene_75595)
