[The description below was written by a language model from this plasmid's Addgene catalogue record and pLannotate feature annotations shown in this document.]
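Description:
PIK3R4 gRNA (BRDN0001148908) is a third-generation lentiviral guide RNA plasmid built on the lentiGuide-Puro backbone and designed to direct Streptococcus pyogenes Cas9 to the human PIK3R4 gene (also known as VPS15 or p150). It is maintained in E. coli through a high-copy ColE1/pUC-type origin with ampicillin resistance (β-lactamase). The backbone also carries an f1 origin, an SV40 origin and poly(A) signal, and remnants of lac and phage-promoter cloning elements.

The lentiviral transfer cassette begins with an RSV promoter fused to a truncated HIV-1 5' LTR, which makes genomic RNA production Tat-independent. This is followed by the Ψ packaging signal with a partial gag sequence, the Rev response element for nuclear export of the unspliced genome, and a cPPT/CTS. A self-inactivating ΔU3 3' LTR closes the cassette. Two expression units sit between the LTRs. A human U6 RNA polymerase III promoter drives the PIK3R4-specific spacer joined to the SpCas9 gRNA scaffold. An EF-1α core promoter with its intron A drives puromycin N-acetyltransferase for selection of transduced mammalian cells, with a WPRE downstream to enhance transcript expression.

The plasmid does not encode Cas9, so it is meant to be used together with a separate Cas9 lentiviral vector or in cells that already express Cas9, typically for knockout of PIK3R4. The guide was designed against a PIK3R4 RefSeq transcript and belongs to a human kinome gRNA collection associated with work on optimised sgRNA design for improved on-target activity and reduced off-target effects.
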