Features (pLannotate 1.2.2; 29 found; start..end, strand, type, name):
     14..80      +  CDS            small t antigen (fragment): SV40 (simian virus 40) small t antigen
    106..317     +  promoter       EF-1α core promoter: core promoter for human elongation factor EF-1α
    318..1256    +  intron         EF-1α intron A: intron upstream of the start codon of human EF-1α
   1278..1877    +  CDS            PuroR (fragment): puromycin N-acetyltransferase; pac from Streptomyces; confers resistance to puromycin
   1893..2481    +  misc_feature   WPRE: woodchuck hepatitis virus posttranscriptional regulatory element
   2532..2551    +  misc_feature   cPPT/CTS (fragment): central polypurine tract and central termination sequence of HIV-1
   2553..2786    +  LTR            3' LTR (ΔU3): self-inactivating 3' long terminal repeat (LTR) from HIV-1
   2864..2985    +  polyA_signal   SV40 poly(A) signal: SV40 polyadenylation signal
   3025..3160    +  rep_origin     SV40 ori: SV40 origin of replication
   3181..3199    -  promoter       T7 promoter: promoter for bacteriophage T7 RNA polymerase
   3207..3362    +  CDS            lacZα (fragment): LacZα fragment of β-galactosidase; lacZ fragment
   3367..3795    +  rep_origin     f1 ori (sequence partly withheld): f1 bacteriophage origin of replication; arrow indicates direction of (+) strand synthesis
   3848..3952    +  promoter       AmpR promoter: bla
   3953..4813    +  CDS            AmpR: β-lactamase; bla; confers resistance to ampicillin, carbenicillin, and related antibiotics
   4984..5572    +  rep_origin     ori: high-copy-number ColE1/pMB1/pBR322/pUC origin of replication
   5755..5847    +  CDS            lacI (fragment): lac repressor; lacI; The lac repressor binds to the lac operator to inhibit transcription in E. coli. This inhibition can be relieved by adding lactose or isopropyl-β-D-thiogalactopyranoside (IPTG).
   5860..5881    +  protein_bind   CAP binding site: CAP binding activates transcription in the presence of cAMP. E. coli catabolite activator protein
   5896..5926    +  promoter       lac promoter: promoter for the E. coli lac operon
   5934..5950    +  protein_bind   lac operator: The lac repressor binds to the lac operator to inhibit transcription in E. coli. This inhibition can be relieved by adding lactose or isopropyl-β-D-thiogalactopyranoside (IPTG). lac repressor encoded by lacI
   5995..6013    +  promoter       T3 promoter: promoter for bacteriophage T3 RNA polymerase
   6041..6267    +  promoter       RSV promoter: Rous sarcoma virus enhancer/promoter
   6268..6448    +  LTR            5' LTR (truncated): truncated 5' long terminal repeat (LTR) from HIV-1
   6495..6620    +  misc_feature   HIV-1 Ψ: packaging signal of human immunodeficiency virus type 1
   6604..6967    +  CDS            HIV-1 gag (fragment): gag protein from human immunodeficiency virus 1; gag
   7113..7346    +  misc_feature   RRE: The Rev response element (RRE) of HIV-1 allows for Rev-dependent mRNA export from the nucleus to the cytoplasm.
   7723..7749    +  CDS            Rev (fragment): human immunodeficiency virus 1 (HIV-1) Rev protein; rev; enhances nuclear export of unspliced and incompletely spliced viral mRNAs
   7753..7993    +  promoter       U6 promoter: RNA polymerase III promoter for human U6 snRNA
   8023..8098    +  misc_RNA       gRNA scaffold: guide RNA scaffold for the Streptococcus pyogenes CRISPR/Cas9 system
   8154..8271    +  misc_feature   cPPT/CTS: central polypurine tract and central termination sequence of HIV-1
>Addgene plasmid #75595 | PIK3R4 gRNA (BRDN0001148908) | addgene full sequence | sequence record 184186 | Addgene Assembled Sequence
CCCGGGTGCAAAGATGGATAAAGTTTTAAACAGAGAGGAATCTTTGCAGCTAATGGACCTTCTAGGTCTT
GAAAGGAGTGGGAATTGGCTCCGGTGCCCGTCAGTGGGCAGAGCGCACATCGCCCACAGTCCCCGAGAAG
TTGGGGGGAGGGGTCGGCAATTGATCCGGTGCCTAGAGAAGGTGGCGCGGGGTAAACTGGGAAAGTGATG
TCGTGTACTGGCTCCGCCTTTTTCCCGAGGGTGGGGGAGAACCGTATATAAGTGCAGTAGTCGCCGTGAA
CGTTCTTTTTCGCAACGGGTTTGCCGCCAGAACACAGGTAAGTGCCGTGTGTGGTTCCCGCGGGCCTGGC
CTCTTTACGGGTTATGGCCCTTGCGTGCCTTGAATTACTTCCACCTGGCTGCAGTACGTGATTCTTGATC
CCGAGCTTCGGGTTGGAAGTGGGTGGGAGAGTTCGAGGCCTTGCGCTTAAGGAGCCCCTTCGCCTCGTGC
TTGAGTTGAGGCCTGGCCTGGGCGCTGGGGCCGCCGCGTGCGAATCTGGTGGCACCTTCGCGCCTGTCTC
GCTGCTTTCGATAAGTCTCTAGCCATTTAAAATTTTTGATGACCTGCTGCGACGCTTTTTTTCTGGCAAG
ATAGTCTTGTAAATGCGGGCCAAGATCTGCACACTGGTATTTCGGTTTTTGGGGCCGCGGGCGGCGACGG
GGCCCGTGCGTCCCAGCGCACATGTTCGGCGAGGCGGGGCCTGCGAGCGCGGCCACCGAGAATCGGACGG
GGGTAGTCTCAAGCTGGCCGGCCTGCTCTGGTGCCTGGCCTCGCGCCGCCGTGTATCGCCCCGCCCTGGG
CGGCAAGGCTGGCCCGGTCGGCACCAGTTGCGTGAGCGGAAAGATGGCCGCTTCCCGGCCCTGCTGCAGG
GAGCTCAAAATGGAGGACGCGGCGCTCGGGAGAGCGGGCGGGTGAGTCACCCACACAAAGGAAAAGGGCC
TTTCCGTCCTCAGCCGTCGCTTCATGTGACTCCACGGAGTACCGGGCGCCGTCCAGGCACCTCGATTAGT
TCTCGAGCTTTTGGAGTACGTCGTCTTTAGGTTGGGGGGAGGGGTTTTATGCGATGGAGTTTCCCCACAC
TGAGTGGGTGGAGACTGAAGTTAGGCCAGCTTGGCACTTGATGTAATTCTCCTTGGAATTTGCCCTTTTT
GAGTTTGGATCTTGGTTCATTCTCAAGCCTCAGACAGTGGTTCAAAGTTTTTTTCTTCCATTTCAGGTGT
CGTGACGTACGGCCACCATGACCGAGTACAAGCCCACGGTGCGCCTCGCCACCCGCGACGACGTCCCCAG
GGCCGTACGCACCCTCGCCGCCGCGTTCGCCGACTACCCCGCCACGCGCCACACCGTCGATCCGGACCGC
CACATCGAGCGGGTCACCGAGCTGCAAGAACTCTTCCTCACGCGCGTCGGGCTCGACATCGGCAAGGTGT
GGGTCGCGGACGACGGCGCCGCCGTGGCGGTCTGGACCACGCCGGAGAGCGTCGAAGCGGGGGCGGTGTT
CGCCGAGATCGGCCCGCGCATGGCCGAGTTGAGCGGTTCCCGGCTGGCCGCGCAGCAACAGATGGAAGGC
CTCCTGGCGCCGCACCGGCCCAAGGAGCCCGCGTGGTTCCTGGCCACCGTCGGAGTCTCGCCCGACCACC
AGGGCAAGGGTCTGGGCAGCGCCGTCGTGCTCCCCGGAGTGGAGGCGGCCGAGCGCGCCGGGGTGCCCGC
CTTCCTGGAGACCTCCGCGCCCCGCAACCTCCCCTTCTACGAGCGGCTCGGCTTCACCGTCACCGCCGAC
GTCGAGGTGCCCGAAGGACCGCGCACCTGGTGCATGACCCGCAAGCCCGGTGCCTGAACGCGTTAAGTCG
ACAATCAACCTCTGGATTACAAAATTTGTGAAAGATTGACTGGTATTCTTAACTATGTTGCTCCTTTTAC
GCTATGTGGATACGCTGCTTTAATGCCTTTGTATCATGCTATTGCTTCCCGTATGGCTTTCATTTTCTCC
TCCTTGTATAAATCCTGGTTGCTGTCTCTTTATGAGGAGTTGTGGCCCGTTGTCAGGCAACGTGGCGTGG
TGTGCACTGTGTTTGCTGACGCAACCCCCACTGGTTGGGGCATTGCCACCACCTGTCAGCTCCTTTCCGG
GACTTTCGCTTTCCCCCTCCCTATTGCCACGGCGGAACTCATCGCCGCCTGCCTTGCCCGCTGCTGGACA
GGGGCTCGGCTGTTGGGCACTGACAATTCCGTGGTGTTGTCGGGGAAATCATCGTCCTTTCCTTGGCTGC
TCGCCTGTGTTGCCACCTGGATTCTGCGCGGGACGTCCTTCTGCTACGTCCCTTCGGCCCTCAATCCAGC
GGACCTTCCTTCCCGCGGCCTGCTGCCGGCTCTGCGGCCTCTTCCGCGTCTTCGCCTTCGCCCTCAGACG
AGTCGGATCTCCCTTTGGGCCGCCTCCCCGCGTCGACTTTAAGACCAATGACTTACAAGGCAGCTGTAGA
TCTTAGCCACTTTTTAAAAGAAAAGGGGGGACTGGAAGGGCTAATTCACTCCCAACGAAGACAAGATCTG
CTTTTTGCTTGTACTGGGTCTCTCTGGTTAGACCAGATCTGAGCCTGGGAGCTCTCTGGCTAACTAGGGA
ACCCACTGCTTAAGCCTCAATAAAGCTTGCCTTGAGTGCTTCAAGTAGTGTGTGCCCGTCTGTTGTGTGA
CTCTGGTAACTAGAGATCCCTCAGACCCTTTTAGTCAGTGTGGAAAATCTCTAGCAGTACGTATAGTAGT
TCATGTCATCTTATTATTCAGTATTTATAACTTGCAAAGAAATGAATATCAGAGAGTGAGAGGAACTTGT
TTATTGCAGCTTATAATGGTTACAAATAAAGCAATAGCATCACAAATTTCACAAATAAAGCATTTTTTTC
ACTGCATTCTAGTTGTGGTTTGTCCAAACTCATCAATGTATCTTATCATGTCTGGCTCTAGCTATCCCGC
CCCTAACTCCGCCCATCCCGCCCCTAACTCCGCCCAGTTCCGCCCATTCTCCGCCCCATGGCTGACTAAT
TTTTTTTATTTATGCAGAGGCCGAGGCCGCCTCGGCCTCTGAGCTATTCCAGAAGTAGTGAGGAGGCTTT
TTTGGAGGCCTAGGGACGTACCCAATTCGCCCTATAGTGAGTCGTATTACGCGCGCTCACTGGCCGTCGT
TTTACAACGTCGTGACTGGGAAAACCCTGGCGTTACCCAACTTAATCGCCTTGCAGCACATCCCCCTTTC
GCCAGCTGGCGTAATAGCGAAGAGGCCCGCACCGATCGCCCTTCCCAACAGTTGCGCAGCCTGAATGGCG
AATGGG
[124 nt withheld, positions 3367-3490]
C
[91 nt withheld, positions 3492-3582]
A
[49 nt withheld, positions 3584-3632]
CCTTTGACGTTGGAGTCCACGTTCTTT
[37 nt withheld, positions 3660-3696]
ACCCTATCTCGGTCTATTCTTTTGATTTATAAGGGATTTTGCCGATTTCGGCCTATTGGTTAAAAAATGA
GCTGATTTAACAAAAATTTAACGCGAATTTTAACAAAATATTAACGCTTACAATTTAGGTGGCACTTTTC
GGGGAAATGTGCGCGGAACCCCTATTTGTTTATTTTTCTAAATACATTCAAATATGTATCCGCTCATGAG
ACAATAACCCTGATAAATGCTTCAATAATATTGAAAAAGGAAGAGTATGAGTATTCAACATTTCCGTGTC
GCCCTTATTCCCTTTTTTGCGGCATTTTGCCTTCCTGTTTTTGCTCACCCAGAAACGCTGGTGAAAGTAA
AAGATGCTGAAGATCAGTTGGGTGCACGAGTGGGTTACATCGAACTGGATCTCAACAGCGGTAAGATCCT
TGAGAGTTTTCGCCCCGAAGAACGTTTTCCAATGATGAGCACTTTTAAAGTTCTGCTATGTGGCGCGGTA
TTATCCCGTATTGACGCCGGGCAAGAGCAACTCGGTCGCCGCATACACTATTCTCAGAATGACTTGGTTG
AGTACTCACCAGTCACAGAAAAGCATCTTACGGATGGCATGACAGTAAGAGAATTATGCAGTGCTGCCAT
AACCATGAGTGATAACACTGCGGCCAACTTACTTCTGACAACGATCGGAGGACCGAAGGAGCTAACCGCT
TTTTTGCACAACATGGGGGATCATGTAACTCGCCTTGATCGTTGGGAACCGGAGCTGAATGAAGCCATAC
CAAACGACGAGCGTGACACCACGATGCCTGTAGCAATGGCAACAACGTTGCGCAAACTATTAACTGGCGA
ACTACTTACTCTAGCTTCCCGGCAACAATTAATAGACTGGATGGAGGCGGATAAAGTTGCAGGACCACTT
CTGCGCTCGGCCCTTCCGGCTGGCTGGTTTATTGCTGATAAATCTGGAGCCGGTGAGCGTGGGTCTCGCG
GTATCATTGCAGCACTGGGGCCAGATGGTAAGCCCTCCCGTATCGTAGTTATCTACACGACGGGGAGTCA
GGCAACTATGGATGAACGAAATAGACAGATCGCTGAGATAGGTGCCTCACTGATTAAGCATTGGTAACTG
TCAGACCAAGTTTACTCATATATACTTTAGATTGATTTAAAACTTCATTTTTAATTTAAAAGGATCTAGG
TGAAGATCCTTTTTGATAATCTCATGACCAAAATCCCTTAACGTGAGTTTTCGTTCCACTGAGCGTCAGA
CCCCGTAGAAAAGATCAAAGGATCTTCTTGAGATCCTTTTTTTCTGCGCGTAATCTGCTGCTTGCAAACA
AAAAAACCACCGCTACCAGCGGTGGTTTGTTTGCCGGATCAAGAGCTACCAACTCTTTTTCCGAAGGTAA
CTGGCTTCAGCAGAGCGCAGATACCAAATACTGTTCTTCTAGTGTAGCCGTAGTTAGGCCACCACTTCAA
GAACTCTGTAGCACCGCCTACATACCTCGCTCTGCTAATCCTGTTACCAGTGGCTGCTGCCAGTGGCGAT
AAGTCGTGTCTTACCGGGTTGGACTCAAGACGATAGTTACCGGATAAGGCGCAGCGGTCGGGCTGAACGG
GGGGTTCGTGCACACAGCCCAGCTTGGAGCGAACGACCTACACCGAACTGAGATACCTACAGCGTGAGCT
ATGAGAAAGCGCCACGCTTCCCGAAGGGAGAAAGGCGGACAGGTATCCGGTAAGCGGCAGGGTCGGAACA
GGAGAGCGCACGAGGGAGCTTCCAGGGGGAAACGCCTGGTATCTTTATAGTCCTGTCGGGTTTCGCCACC
TCTGACTTGAGCGTCGATTTTTGTGATGCTCGTCAGGGGGGCGGAGCCTATGGAAAAACGCCAGCAACGC
GGCCTTTTTACGGTTCCTGGCCTTTTGCTGGCCTTTTGCTCACATGTTCTTTCCTGCGTTATCCCCTGAT
TCTGTGGATAACCGTATTACCGCCTTTGAGTGAGCTGATACCGCTCGCCGCAGCCGAACGACCGAGCGCA
GCGAGTCAGTGAGCGAGGAAGCGGAAGAGCGCCCAATACGCAAACCGCCTCTCCCCGCGCGTTGGCCGAT
TCATTAATGCAGCTGGCACGACAGGTTTCCCGACTGGAAAGCGGGCAGTGAGCGCAACGCAATTAATGTG
AGTTAGCTCACTCATTAGGCACCCCAGGCTTTACACTTTATGCTTCCGGCTCGTATGTTGTGTGGAATTG
TGAGCGGATAACAATTTCACACAGGAAACAGCTATGACCATGATTACGCCAAGCGCGCAATTAACCCTCA
CTAAAGGGAACAAAAGCTGGAGCTGCAAGCTTAATGTAGTCTTATGCAATACTCTTGTAGTCTTGCAACA
TGGTAACGATGAGTTAGCAACATGCCTTACAAGGAGAGAAAAAGCACCGTGCATGCCGATTGGTGGAAGT
AAGGTGGTACGATCGTGCCTTATTAGGAAGGCAACAGACGGGTCTGACATGGATTGGACGAACCACTGAA
TTGCCGCATTGCAGAGATATTGTATTTAAGTGCCTAGCTCGATACATAAACGGGTCTCTCTGGTTAGACC
AGATCTGAGCCTGGGAGCTCTCTGGCTAACTAGGGAACCCACTGCTTAAGCCTCAATAAAGCTTGCCTTG
AGTGCTTCAAGTAGTGTGTGCCCGTCTGTTGTGTGACTCTGGTAACTAGAGATCCCTCAGACCCTTTTAG
TCAGTGTGGAAAATCTCTAGCAGTGGCGCCCGAACAGGGACTTGAAAGCGAAAGGGAAACCAGAGGAGCT
CTCTCGACGCAGGACTCGGCTTGCTGAAGCGCGCACGGCAAGAGGCGAGGGGCGGCGACTGGTGAGTACG
CCAAAAATTTTGACTAGCGGAGGCTAGAAGGAGAGAGATGGGTGCGAGAGCGTCAGTATTAAGCGGGGGA
GAATTAGATCGCGATGGGAAAAAATTCGGTTAAGGCCAGGGGGAAAGAAAAAATATAAATTAAAACATAT
AGTATGGGCAAGCAGGGAGCTAGAACGATTCGCAGTTAATCCTGGCCTGTTAGAAACATCAGAAGGCTGT
AGACAAATACTGGGACAGCTACAACCATCCCTTCAGACAGGATCAGAAGAACTTAGATCATTATATAATA
CAGTAGCAACCCTCTATTGTGTGCATCAAAGGATAGAGATAAAAGACACCAAGGAAGCTTTAGACAAGAT
AGAGGAAGAGCAAAACAAAAGTAAGACCACCGCACAGCAAGCGGCCGCTGATCTTCAGACCTGGAGGAGG
AGATATGAGGGACAATTGGAGAAGTGAATTATATAAATATAAAGTAGTAAAAATTGAACCATTAGGAGTA
GCACCCACCAAGGCAAAGAGAAGAGTGGTGCAGAGAGAAAAAAGAGCAGTGGGAATAGGAGCTTTGTTCC
TTGGGTTCTTGGGAGCAGCAGGAAGCACTATGGGCGCAGCGTCAATGACGCTGACGGTACAGGCCAGACA
ATTATTGTCTGGTATAGTGCAGCAGCAGAACAATTTGCTGAGGGCTATTGAGGCGCAACAGCATCTGTTG
CAACTCACAGTCTGGGGCATCAAGCAGCTCCAGGCAAGAATCCTGGCTGTGGAAAGATACCTAAAGGATC
AACAGCTCCTGGGGATTTGGGGTTGCTCTGGAAAACTCATTTGCACCACTGCTGTGCCTTGGAATGCTAG
TTGGAGTAATAAATCTCTGGAACAGATTTGGAATCACACGACCTGGATGGAGTGGGACAGAGAAATTAAC
AATTACACAAGCTTAATACACTCCTTAATTGAAGAATCGCAAAACCAGCAAGAAAAGAATGAACAAGAAT
TATTGGAATTAGATAAATGGGCAAGTTTGTGGAATTGGTTTAACATAACAAATTGGCTGTGGTATATAAA
ATTATTCATAATGATAGTAGGAGGCTTGGTAGGTTTAAGAATAGTTTTTGCTGTACTTTCTATAGTGAAT
AGAGTTAGGCAGGGATATTCACCATTATCGTTTCAGACCCACCTCCCAACCCCGAGGGGACCCAGAGAGG
GCCTATTTCCCATGATTCCTTCATATTTGCATATACGATACAAGGCTGTTAGAGAGATAATTAGAATTAA
TTTGACTGTAAACACAAAGATATTAGTACAAAATACGTGACGTAGAAAGTAATAATTTCTTGGGTAGTTT
GCAGTTTTAAAATTATGTTTTAAAATGGACTATCATATGCTTACCGTAACTTGAAAGTATTTCGATTTCT
TGGCTTTATATATCTTGTGGAAAGGACGAAACACCGTAAATATTGATATCATTACGGTTTTAGAGCTAGA
AATAGCAAGTTAAAATAAGGCTAGTCCGTTATCAACTTGAAAAAGTGGCACCGAGTCGGTGCTTTTTTAA
GCTTGGCGTAACTAGATCTTGAGACAAATGGCAGTATTCATCCACAATTTTAAAAGAAAAGGGGGGATTG
GGGGGTACAGTGCAGGGGAAAGAATAGTAGACATAATAGCAACAGACATACAAACTAAAGAATTACAAAA
ACAAATTACAAAAATTCAAAATTTTCGGGTTTATTACAGGGACAGCAGAGATCCACTTTGGCGCCGGCTC
GAGGGGG
