>Addgene plasmid #75595 | PIK3R4 gRNA (BRDN0001148908) | depositor partial sequence | sequence record 143055 | Target Sequence
TAAATATTGATATCATTACG
