>Addgene plasmid #75595 | PIK3R4 gRNA (BRDN0001148908) | addgene partial sequence | sequence record 184185 | hU6-F
GTAGAAAGTAATAATTTCTTGGGTAGTTTGCAGTTTTAAAATTATGTTTTAAAATGGACTATCATATGCT
TACCGTAACTTGAAAGTATTTCGATTTCTTGGCTTTATATATCTTGTGGAAAGGACGAAACACCGTAAAT
ATTGATATCATTACGGTTTTAGAGCTAGAAATAGCAAGTTAAAATAAGGCTAGTCCGTTATCAACTTGAA
AAAGTGGCACCGAGTCGGTGCTTTTTTAAGCTTGGCGTAACTAGATCTTGAGACAAATGGCAGTATTCAT
CCACAATTTTAAAAGAAAAGGGGGGATTGGGGGGTACAGTGCAGGGGAAAGAATAGTAGACATAATAGCA
ACAGACATACAAACTAAAGAATTACAAAAACAAATTACAAAAATTCAAAATTTTCGGGTTTATTACAGGG
ACAGCAGAGATCCACTTTGGCGCCGGCTCGAGGGGGCCCGGGTGCAAAGATGGATAAAGTTTTAAACAGA
GAGGAATCTTTGCAGCTAATGGACCTTCTAGGTCTTGAAAGGAGTGGGAATTGGCTCCGGTGCCCGTCAG
TGGGCAGAGC
